>Addgene plasmid #229777 | Bxb1-GT_CAG_3xTurboGFP-NLS | addgene full sequence | sequence record 463589 | Addgene Long Read Sequencing Result
AGCGCCCAATACGCAAACCGCCTCTCCCCGCGCGTTGGCCGATTCATTAATGCAGCTGGCACGACAGGTT
TCCCGACTGGAAAGCGGGCAGTGAGCGCAACGCAATTAATGTGAGTTAGCTCACTCATTAGGCACCCCAG
GCTTTACACTTTATGCTTCCGGCTCGTATGTTGTGTGGAATTGTGAGCGGATAACAATTTCACACAGGAA
ACAGCTATGACCATGATTACGCCAAGCTTAATTCCCTCCCCAGCAGGCAGAAGTATGCAAAGCATGCATC
TCAATTAGTCAGCAACCATAGTCCCGCCCCTAACTCCGCCCATCCCGCCCCTAACTCCGCCCAGTTCCGC
CCATTCTCCGCCCCATGGCTGACTAATTTTTTTTATTTATGCAGAGGCCGAGGCCGCCTCGGCCTCTGAG
CTATTCCAGAAGTAGTGAGGAGGCTTTTTTGGAGGCCTAGGCTTTTGCAAAAAGCTTTGCAAAGATGGAT
AAAGTTTTAAACAGAGAGGAATCTTTGCAGCTAATGGACCTTCTAGGTCTTGAAAGGAGTGGGAATTGGC
TCCGGTGCCCGTCAGTGGGCAGAGCGCACATCGCCCACAGTCCCCGAGAAGTTGGGGGGAGGGGTCGGCA
ATTGAACCGGTGCCTAGAGAAGGTGGCGCGGGGTAAACTGGGAAAGTGATGTCGTGTACTGGCTCCGCCT
TTTTCCCGAGGGTGGGGGAGAACCGTATATAAGTGCAGTAGTCGCCGTGAACGTTCTTTTTCGCAACGGG
TTTGCCGCCAGAACACAGGTAAGTGCCGTGTGTGGTTCCCGCGGGCCTGGCCTCTTTACGGGTTATGGCC
CTTGCGTGCCTTGAATTACTTCCACCTGGCTGCAGTACGTGATTCTTGATCCCGAGCTTCGGGTTGGAAG
TGGGTGGGAGAGTTCGAGGCCTTGCGCTTAAGGAGCCCCTTCGCCTCGTGCTTGAGTTGAGGCCTGGCCT
GGGCGCTGGGGCCGCCGCGTGCGAATCTGGTGGCACCTTCGCGCCTGTCTCGCTGCTTTCGATAAGTCTC
TAGCCATTTAAAATTTTTGATGACCTGCTGCGACGCTTTTTTTCTGGCAAGATAGTCTTGTAAATGCGGG
CCAAGATCTGCACACTGGTATTTCGGTTTTTGGGGCCGCGGGCGGCGACGGGGCCCGTGCGTCCCAGCGC
ACATGTTCGGCGAGGCGGGGCCTGCGAGCGCGGCCACCGAGAATCGGACGGGGGTAGTCTCAAGCTGGCC
GGCCTGCTCTGGTGCCTGGCCTCGCGCCGCCGTGTATCGCCCCGCCCTGGGCGGCAAGGCTGGCCCGGTC
GGCACCAGTTGCGTGAGCGGAAAGATGGCCGCTTCCCGGCCCTGCTGCAGGGAGCTCAAAATGGAGGACG
CGGCGCTCGGGAGAGCGGGCGGGTGAGTCACCCACACAAAGGAAAAGGGCCTTTCCGTCCTCAGCCGTCG
CTTCATGTGACTCCACGGAGTACCGGGCGCCGTCCAGGCACCTCGATTAGTTCTCGAGCTTTTGGAGTAC
GTCGTCTTTAGGTTGGGGGGAGGGGTTTTATGCGATGGAGTTTCCCCACACTGAGTGGGTGGAGACTGAA
GTTAGGCCAGCTTGGCACTTGATGTAATTCTCCTTGGAATTTGCCCTTTTTGAGTTTGGATCTTGGTTCA
TTCTCAAGCCTCAGACAGTGGTTCAAAGTTTTTTTCTTCCATTTCAGGTGTCGTGAGGAATTCGCCACCA
TGGCCGGCTTGTCGACGACGGCGGTCTCCGTCGTCAGGATCATCCGGATCCATAACTTCGTATAGCATAC
ATTATACGAAGTTATCATGATATTCGGCAAGCAGGCATCGACTAGTTAATTAAGTTTCCGCGTTACATAA
CTTACGGTAAATGGCCCGCCTGGCTGACCGCCCAACGACCCCCGCCCATTGACGTCAATAATGACGTATG
TTCCCATAGTAACGCCAATAGGGACTTTCCATTGACGTCAATGGGTGGAGTATTTACGGTAAACTGCCCA
CTTGGCAGTACATCAAGTGTATCATATGCCAAGTACGCCCCCTATTGACGTCAATGACGGTAAATGGCCC
GCCTGGCATTATGCCCAGTACATGACCTTATGGGACTTTCCTACTTGGCAGTACATCTACGTATTAGTCA
TCGCTATTACCATGGTCGAGGTGAGCCCCACGTTCTGCTTCACTCTCCCCATCTCCCCCCCCTCCCCACC
CCCAATTTTGTATTTATTTATTTTTTAATTATTTTGTGCAGCGATGGGGGCGGGGGGGGGGGGGCGCGCG
CCAGGCGGGGCGGGGCGGGGCGAGGGGCGGGGCGGGGCGAGGCGGAGAGGTGCGGCGGCAGCCAATCAGA
GCGGCGCGCTCCGAAAGTTTCCTTTTATGGCGAGGCGGCGGCGGCGGCGGCCCTATAAAAAGCGAAGCGC
GCGGCGGGCGGGAGTCGCTGCGCGCTGCCTTCGCCCCGTGCCCCGCTCCGCCGCCGCCTCGCGCCGCCCG
CCCCGGCTCTGACTGACCGCGTTACTCCCACAGGTGAGCGGGCGGGACGGCCCTTCTCCTCCGGGCTGTA
ATTAGCGCTTGGTTTAATGACGGCTTGTTTCTTTTCTGTGGCTGCGTGAAAGCCTTGAGGGGCTCCGGGA
GGGCCCTTTGTGCGGGGGGAGCGGCTCGGGGGGTGCGTGCGTGTGTGTGTGCGTGGGGAGCGCCGCGTGC
GGCTCCGCGCTGCCCGGCGGCTGTGAGCGCTGCGGGCGCGGCGCGGGGCTTTGTGCGCTCCGCAGTGTGC
GCGAGGGGAGCGCGGCCGGGGGCGGTGCCCCGCGGTGCGGGGGGGGCTGCGAGGGGAACAAAGGCTGCGT
GCGGGGTGTGTGCGTGGGGGGGTGAGCAGGGGGTGTGGGCGCGTCGGTCGGGCTGCAACCCCCCCTGCAC
CCCCCTCCCCGAGTTGCTGAGCACGGCCCGGCTTCGGGTGCGGGGCTCCGTACGGGGCGTGGCGCGGGGC
TCGCCGTGCCGGGCGGGGGGTGGCGGCAGGTGGGGGTGCCGGGCGGGGCGGGGCCGCCTCGGGCCGGGGA
GGGCTCGGGGGAGGGGCGCGGCGGCCCCCGGAGCGCCGGCGGCTGTCGAGGCGCGGCGAGCCGCAGCCAT
TGCCTTTTATGGTAATCGTGCGAGAGGGCGCAGGGACTTCCTTTGTCCCAAATCTGTGCGGAGCCGAAAT
CTGGGAGGCGCCGCCGCACCCCCTCTAGCGGGCGCGGGGCGAAGCGGTGCGGCGCCGGCAGGAAGGAAAT
GGGCGGGGAGGGCCTTCGTGCGTCGCCGCGCCGCCGTCCCCTTCTCCCTCTCCAGCCTCGGGGCTGTCCG
CGGGGGGACGGCTGCCTTCGGGGGGGACGGGGCAGGGCGGGGTTCGGCTTCTGGCGTGTGACCGGCGGCT
CTAGAGCCTCTGCTAACCATGTTCATGCCTTCTTCTTTTTCCTACAGCTCCTGGGCAACGTGCTGGTTAT
TGTGCTGTCTCATCATTTTGGCAAAGAATTCCGATCGCGCCACCATCCTGGACCTATGGAGAGCGACGAG
AGCGGCCTGCCCGCCATGGAGATCGAGTGCCGCATCACCGGCACCCTGAACGGCGTGGAGTTCGAGCTGG
TGGGCGGCGGAGAGGGCACCCCCGAGCAGGGCCGCATGACCAACAAGATGAAGAGCACCAAAGGCGCCCT
GACCTTCAGCCCCTACCTGCTGAGCCACGTGATGGGCTACGGCTTCTACCACTTCGGCACCTACCCCAGC
GGCTACGAGAACCCCTTCCTGCACGCCATCAACAACGGCGGCTACACCAACACCCGCATCGAGAAGTACG
AGGACGGCGGCGTGCTGCACGTGAGCTTCAGCTACCGCTACGAGGCCGGCCGCGTGATCGGCGACTTCAA
GGTGATGGGCACCGGCTTCCCCGAGGACAGCGTGATCTTCACCGACAAGATCATCCGCAGCAACGCCACC
GTGGAGCACCTGCACCCCATGGGCGATAACGATCTGGATGGCAGCTTCACCCGCACCTTCAGCCTGCGCG
ACGGCGGCTACTACAGCTCCGTGGTGGACAGCCACATGCACTTCAAGAGCGCCATCCACCCCAGCATCCT
GCAGAACGGGGGCCCCATGTTCGCCTTCCGCCGCGTGGAGGAGGATCACAGCAACACCGAGCTGGGCATC
GTGGAGTACCAGCACGCCTTCAAGACCCCGGATGCAGATGCCGGTGAAGAACTCAGATCCACTGGAGGCG
GAGGTGGAATGGAGAGCGACGAGAGCGGCCTGCCCGCCATGGAGATCGAGTGCCGCATCACCGGCACCCT
GAACGGCGTGGAGTTCGAGCTGGTGGGCGGCGGAGAGGGCACCCCCGAGCAGGGCCGCATGACCAACAAG
ATGAAGAGCACCAAAGGCGCCCTGACCTTCAGCCCCTACCTGCTGAGCCACGTGATGGGCTACGGCTTCT
ACCACTTCGGCACCTACCCCAGCGGCTACGAGAACCCCTTCCTGCACGCCATCAACAACGGCGGCTACAC
CAACACCCGCATCGAGAAGTACGAGGACGGCGGCGTGCTGCACGTGAGCTTCAGCTACCGCTACGAGGCC
GGCCGCGTGATCGGCGACTTCAAGGTGATGGGCACCGGCTTCCCCGAGGACAGCGTGATCTTCACCGACA
AGATCATCCGCAGCAACGCCACCGTGGAGCACCTGCACCCCATGGGCGATAACGATCTGGATGGCAGCTT
CACCCGCACCTTCAGCCTGCGCGACGGCGGCTACTACAGCTCCGTGGTGGACAGCCACATGCACTTCAAG
AGCGCCATCCACCCCAGCATCCTGCAGAACGGGGGCCCCATGTTCGCCTTCCGCCGCGTGGAGGAGGATC
ACAGCAACACCGAGCTGGGCATCGTGGAGTACCAGCACGCCTTCAAGACCCCGGATGCAGATGCCGGTGA
AGAACTCAGATCCACTGGAGGCGGAGGTGGAATGGAGAGCGACGAGAGCGGCCTGCCCGCCATGGAGATC
GAGTGCCGCATCACCGGCACCCTGAACGGCGTGGAGTTCGAGCTGGTGGGCGGCGGAGAGGGCACCCCCG
AGCAGGGCCGCATGACCAACAAGATGAAGAGCACCAAAGGCGCCCTGACCTTCAGCCCCTACCTGCTGAG
CCACGTGATGGGCTACGGCTTCTACCACTTCGGCACCTACCCCAGCGGCTACGAGAACCCCTTCCTGCAC
GCCATCAACAACGGCGGCTACACCAACACCCGCATCGAGAAGTACGAGGACGGCGGCGTGCTGCACGTGA
GCTTCAGCTACCGCTACGAGGCCGGCCGCGTGATCGGCGACTTCAAGGTGATGGGCACCGGCTTCCCCGA
GGACAGCGTGATCTTCACCGACAAGATCATCCGCAGCAACGCCACCGTGGAGCACCTGCACCCCATGGGC
GATAACGATCTGGATGGCAGCTTCACCCGCACCTTCAGCCTGCGCGACGGCGGCTACTACAGCTCCGTGG
TGGACAGCCACATGCACTTCAAGAGCGCCATCCACCCCAGCATCCTGCAGAACGGGGGCCCCATGTTCGC
CTTCCGCCGCGTGGAGGAGGATCACAGCAACACCGAGCTGGGCATCGTGGAGTACCAGCACGCCTTCAAG
ACCCCGGATGCAGATGCCGGTGAAGAACTCAGATCTCGAGCTGATCCAAAAAAGAAGAGAAAGGTAGATC
CAAAAAAGAAGAGAAAGGTAGATCCAAAAAAGAAGAGAAAGGTAGGATCCACCGGATCTAGCCATGGCTT
CCCGCCGGAGGTGGAGGAGCAGGATGATGGCACGCTGCCCATGTCTTGTGCCCAGGAGAGCGGGATGGAC
CGTCACCCTGCAGCCTGTGCTTCTGCTAGGATCAATGTGTAGTGTACAAGTAAAGCGGCCGCGACTCTAG
ATCATAATCAGCCATACCACATTTGTAGAGGTTTTACTTGCTTTAAAAAACCTCCCACACCTCCCCCTGA
ACCTGAAACATAAAATGAATGCAATTGTTGTTGTTAACTTGTTTATTGCAGCTTATAATGGTTACAAATA
AAGCAATAGCATCACAAATTTCACAAATAAAGCATTTTTTTCACTGCATTCTAGTTGTGGTTTGTCCAAA
CTCATCAATGTATCTTAAGGCGGCTGCAAGAACTCTTCCTCACGATAACTTCGTATAGGAGACTTTATAC
GAAGTTAAGCGCTCACTGGCCGTCGTTTTACAACGTCGTGACTGGGAAAACCCTGGCGTTACCCAACTTA
ATCGCCTTGCAGCACATCCCCCTTTCGCCAGCTGGCGTAATAGCGAAGAGGCCCGCACCGATCGCCCTTC
CCAACAGTTGCGCAGCCTGAATGGCGAATGGCGCCTGATGCGGTATTTTCTCCTTACGCATCTGTGCGGT
ATTTCACACCGCATA
[95 nt withheld, positions 6456-6550]
T
[46 nt withheld, positions 6552-6597]
C
[141 nt withheld, positions 6599-6739]
CCTTTGACGTTGGAGTCCACGTTCTTT
[37 nt withheld, positions 6767-6803]
ACTCTATCTCGGGCTATTCTTTTGATTTATAAGGGATTTTGCCGATTTCGGTCTATTGGTTAAAAAATGA
GCTGATTTAACAAAAATTTAACGCGAATTTTAACAAAATATTAACGTTTACAATTTTATGGTGCACTCTC
AGTACAATCTGCTCTGATGCCGCATAGTTAAGCCAGCCCCGACACCCGCCAACACCCGCTGACGCGCCCT
GACGGGCTTGTCTGCTCCCGGCATCCGCTTACAGACAAGCTGTGACCGTCTCCGGGAGCTGCATGTGTCA
GAGGTTTTCACCGTCATCACCGAAACGCGCGAGACGAAAGGGCCTCGTGATACGCCTATTTTTATAGGTT
AATGTCATGATAATAATGGTTTCTTAGACGTCAGGTGGCACTTTTCGGGGAAATGTGCGCGGAACCCCTA
TTTGTTTATTTTTCTAAATACATTCAAATATGTATCCGCTCATGAGACAATAACCCTGATAAATGCTTCA
ATAATATTGAAAAAGGAAGAGTATGAGTATTCAACATTTCCGTGTCGCCCTTATTCCCTTTTTTGCGGCA
TTTTGCCTTCCTGTTTTTGCTCACCCAGAAACGCTGGTGAAAGTAAAAGATGCTGAAGATCAGTTGGGTG
CACGAGTGGGTTACATCGAACTGGATCTCAACAGCGGTAAGATCCTTGAGAGTTTTCGCCCCGAAGAACG
TTTTCCAATGATGAGCACTTTTAAAGTTCTGCTATGTGGCGCGGTATTATCCCGTATTGACGCCGGGCAA
GAGCAACTCGGTCGCCGCATACACTATTCTCAGAATGACTTGGTTGAGTACTCACCAGTCACAGAAAAGC
ATCTTACGGATGGCATGACAGTAAGAGAATTATGCAGTGCTGCCATAACCATGAGTGATAACACTGCGGC
CAACTTACTTCTGACAACGATCGGAGGACCGAAGGAGCTAACCGCTTTTTTGCACAACATGGGGGATCAT
GTAACTCGCCTTGATCGTTGGGAACCGGAGCTGAATGAAGCCATACCAAACGACGAGCGTGACACCACGA
TGCCTGTAGCAATGGCAACAACGTTGCGCAAACTATTAACTGGCGAACTACTTACTCTAGCTTCCCGGCA
ACAATTAATAGACTGGATGGAGGCGGATAAAGTTGCAGGACCACTTCTGCGCTCGGCCCTTCCGGCTGGC
TGGTTTATTGCTGATAAATCTGGAGCCGGTGAGCGTGGGTCTCGCGGTATCATTGCAGCACTGGGGCCAG
ATGGTAAGCCCTCCCGTATCGTAGTTATCTACACGACGGGGAGTCAGGCAACTATGGATGAACGAAATAG
ACAGATCGCTGAGATAGGTGCCTCACTGATTAAGCATTGGTAACTGTCAGACCAAGTTTACTCATATATA
CTTTAGATTGATTTAAAACTTCATTTTTAATTTAAAAGGATCTAGGTGAAGATCCTTTTTGATAATCTCA
TGACCAAAATCCCTTAACGTGAGTTTTCGTTCCACTGAGCGTCAGACCCCGTAGAAAAGATCAAAGGATC
TTCTTGAGATCCTTTTTTTCTGCGCGTAATCTGCTGCTTGCAAACAAAAAAACCACCGCTACCAGCGGTG
GTTTGTTTGCCGGATCAAGAGCTACCAACTCTTTTTCCGAAGGTAACTGGCTTCAGCAGAGCGCAGATAC
CAAATACTGTTCTTCTAGTGTAGCCGTAGTTAGGCCACCACTTCAAGAACTCTGTAGCACCGCCTACATA
CCTCGCTCTGCTAATCCTGTTACCAGTGGCTGCTGCCAGTGGCGATAAGTCGTGTCTTACCGGGTTGGAC
TCAAGACGATAGTTACCGGATAAGGCGCAGCGGTCGGGCTGAACGGGGGGTTCGTGCACACAGCCCAGCT
TGGAGCGAACGACCTACACCGAACTGAGATACCTACAGCGTGAGCTATGAGAAAGCGCCACGCTTCCCGA
AGGGAGAAAGGCGGACAGGTATCCGGTAAGCGGCAGGGTCGGAACAGGAGAGCGCACGAGGGAGCTTCCA
GGGGGAAACGCCTGGTATCTTTATAGTCCTGTCGGGTTTCGCCACCTCTGACTTGAGCGTCGATTTTTGT
GATGCTCGTCAGGGGGGCGGAGCCTATGGAAAAACGCCAGCAACGCGGCCTTTTTACGGTTCCTGGCCTT
TTGCTGGCCTTTTGCTCACATGTTCTTTCCTGCGTTATCCCCTGATTCTGTGGATAACCGTATTACCGCC
TTTGAGTGAGCTGATACCGCTCGCCGCAGCCGAACGACCGAGCGCAGCGAGTCAGTGAGCGAGGAAGCGG
AAG
Features (pLannotate 1.2.2; 31 found; start..end, strand, type, name):
      2..94      +  CDS            lacI (fragment): lac repressor; lacI; The lac repressor binds to the lac operator to inhibit transcription in E. coli. This inhibition can be relieved by adding lactose or isopropyl-β-D-thiogalactopyranoside (IPTG).
    107..128     +  protein_bind   CAP binding site: CAP binding activates transcription in the presence of cAMP. E. coli catabolite activator protein
    143..173     +  promoter       lac promoter: promoter for the E. coli lac operon
    181..197     +  protein_bind   lac operator: The lac repressor binds to the lac operator to inhibit transcription in E. coli. This inhibition can be relieved by adding lactose or isopropyl-β-D-thiogalactopyranoside (IPTG). lac repressor encoded by lacI
    253..463     +  promoter       SV40 promoter: SV40 early promoter
    485..551     +  CDS            small t antigen (fragment): SV40 (simian virus 40) small t antigen
    558..1736    +  promoter       EF-1α promoter: strong constitutive promoter for human elongation factor EF-1α
   1802..1835    +  protein_bind   loxP: Cre-mediated recombination occurs in the 8-bp core sequence (GCATACAT). Cre recombinase
   1836..1860    -  CDS            NeoR/KanR (fragment): aminoglycoside phosphotransferase confers resistance to neomycin, kanamycin, and G418 (Geneticin®)
   1881..2184    +  enhancer       CMV enhancer: human cytomegalovirus immediate early enhancer
   2186..2460    +  promoter       chicken β-actin promoter: No description available
   2461..3477    +  intron         chimeric intron: chimera between introns from chicken β-actin and rabbit β-globin
   3556..4251    +  CDS            TurboGFP: TurboGFP is a basic (constitutively fluorescent) green fluorescent protein published in 2006, derived from Pontellina plumata. It is reported to be a rapidly-maturing dimer with moderate acid sensitivity.
   4279..4974    +  CDS            TurboGFP: TurboGFP is a basic (constitutively fluorescent) green fluorescent protein published in 2006, derived from Pontellina plumata. It is reported to be a rapidly-maturing dimer with moderate acid sensitivity.
   5002..5697    +  CDS            TurboGFP: TurboGFP is a basic (constitutively fluorescent) green fluorescent protein published in 2006, derived from Pontellina plumata. It is reported to be a rapidly-maturing dimer with moderate acid sensitivity.
   5716..5736    +  CDS            SV40 NLS: nuclear localization signal of SV40 (simian virus 40) large T antigen
   5740..5760    +  CDS            SV40 NLS: nuclear localization signal of SV40 (simian virus 40) large T antigen
   5764..5784    +  CDS            SV40 NLS: nuclear localization signal of SV40 (simian virus 40) large T antigen
   5799..5922    +  CDS            d2EYFP (fragment): EYFP destabilized by residues 422-461 of mouse ornithine decarboxylase, giving an in vivo half-life of ~2 hours mammalian codon-optimized
   5950..6033    +  CDS            large T antigen (fragment): large T antigen from SV40 (simian virus 40)
   6056..6177    +  polyA_signal   SV40 poly(A) signal: SV40 polyadenylation signal
   6183..6204    +  CDS            PuroR (fragment): puromycin N-acetyltransferase; pac from Streptomyces; confers resistance to puromycin
   6205..6237    +  protein_bind   lox2272: Cre-mediated recombination occurs in the 8-bp core sequence (GGATACTT). lox2272 sites are compatible with each other, but incompatible with loxP or loxN sites (Lee and Saito, 1988). Cre recombinase
   6243..6398    +  CDS            lacZα (fragment): LacZα fragment of β-galactosidase; lacZ fragment
   6404..6455    -  misc_feature   bom (fragment): basis of mobility region from pBR322
   6474..6929    +  rep_origin     f1 ori (sequence partly withheld): f1 bacteriophage origin of replication; arrow indicates direction of (+) strand synthesis
   6930..6979    -  misc_feature   bom (fragment): basis of mobility region from pBR322
   7081..7116    -  CDS            rop (fragment): Rop protein, which maintains plasmids at low copy number; rop
   7211..7315    +  promoter       AmpR promoter: bla
   7316..8176    +  CDS            AmpR: β-lactamase; bla; confers resistance to ampicillin, carbenicillin, and related antibiotics
   8347..8935    +  rep_origin     ori: high-copy-number ColE1/pMB1/pBR322/pUC origin of replication
