>Addgene plasmid #229777 | Bxb1-GT_CAG_3xTurboGFP-NLS | addgene full sequence | sequence record 463597 | Addgene NGS Result
ACAGGACTATAAAGATACCAGGCGTTTCCCCCTGGAAGCTCCCTCGTGCGCTCTCCTGTTCCGACCCTGC
CGCTTACCGGATACCTGTCCGCCTTTCTCCCTTCGGGAAGCGTGGCGCTTTCTCATAGCTCACGCTGTAG
GTATCTCAGTTCGGTGTAGGTCGTTCGCTCCAAGCTGGGCTGTGTGCACGAACCCCCCGTTCAGCCCGAC
CGCTGCGCCTTATCCGGTAACTATCGTCTTGAGTCCAACCCGGTAAGACACGACTTATCGCCACTGGCAG
CAGCCACTGGTAACAGGATTAGCAGAGCGAGGTATGTAGGCGGTGCTACAGAGTTCTTGAAGTGGTGGCC
TAACTACGGCTACACTAGAAGAACAGTATTTGGTATCTGCGCTCTGCTGAAGCCAGTTACCTTCGGAAAA
AGAGTTGGTAGCTCTTGATCCGGCAAACAAACCACCGCTGGTAGCGGTGGTTTTTTTGTTTGCAAGCAGC
AGATTACGCGCAGAAAAAAAGGATCTCAAGAAGATCCTTTGATCTTTTCTACGGGGTCTGACGCTCAGTG
GAACGAAAACTCACGTTAAGGGATTTTGGTCATGAGATTATCAAAAAGGATCTTCACCTAGATCCTTTTA
AATTAAAAATGAAGTTTTAAATCAATCTAAAGTATATATGAGTAAACTTGGTCTGACAGTTACCAATGCT
TAATCAGTGAGGCACCTATCTCAGCGATCTGTCTATTTCGTTCATCCATAGTTGCCTGACTCCCCGTCGT
GTAGATAACTACGATACGGGAGGGCTTACCATCTGGCCCCAGTGCTGCAATGATACCGCGAGACCCACGC
TCACCGGCTCCAGATTTATCAGCAATAAACCAGCCAGCCGGAAGGGCCGAGCGCAGAAGTGGTCCTGCAA
CTTTATCCGCCTCCATCCAGTCTATTAATTGTTGCCGGGAAGCTAGAGTAAGTAGTTCGCCAGTTAATAG
TTTGCGCAACGTTGTTGCCATTGCTACAGGCATCGTGGTGTCACGCTCGTCGTTTGGTATGGCTTCATTC
AGCTCCGGTTCCCAACGATCAAGGCGAGTTACATGATCCCCCATGTTGTGCAAAAAAGCGGTTAGCTCCT
TCGGTCCTCCGATCGTTGTCAGAAGTAAGTTGGCCGCAGTGTTATCACTCATGGTTATGGCAGCACTGCA
TAATTCTCTTACTGTCATGCCATCCGTAAGATGCTTTTCTGTGACTGGTGAGTACTCAACCAAGTCATTC
TGAGAATAGTGTATGCGGCGACCGAGTTGCTCTTGCCCGGCGTCAATACGGGATAATACCGCGCCACATA
GCAGAACTTTAAAAGTGCTCATCATTGGAAAACGTTCTTCGGGGCGAAAACTCTCAAGGATCTTACCGCT
GTTGAGATCCAGTTCGATGTAACCCACTCGTGCACCCAACTGATCTTCAGCATCTTTTACTTTCACCAGC
GTTTCTGGGTGAGCAAAAACAGGAAGGCAAAATGCCGCAAAAAAGGGAATAAGGGCGACACGGAAATGTT
GAATACTCATACTCTTCCTTTTTCAATATTATTGAAGCATTTATCAGGGTTATTGTCTCATGAGCGGATA
CATATTTGAATGTATTTAGAAAAATAAACAAATAGGGGTTCCGCGCACATTTCCCCGAAAAGTGCCACCT
GACGTCTAAGAAACCATTATTATCATGACATTAACCTATAAAAATAGGCGTATCACGAGGCCCTTTCGTC
TCGCGCGTTTCGGTGATGACGGTGAAAACCTCTGACACATGCAGCTCCCGGAGACGGTCACAGCTTGTCT
GTAAGCGGATGCCGGGAGCAGACAAGCCCGTCAGGGCGCGTCAGCGGGTGTTGGCGGGTGTCGGGGCTGG
CTTAACTATGCGGCATCAGAGCAGATTGTACTGAGAGTGCACCATAAAATTGTAAACGTTAATATTTTGT
TAAAATTCGCGTTAAATTTTTGTTAAATCAGCTCATTTTTTAACCAATAGACCGAAATCGGCAAAATCCC
TTATAAATCAAAAGAATAGCCCGAGATAGAGT
[37 nt withheld, positions 2063-2099]
AAAGAACGTGGACTCCAACGTCAAAGG
[141 nt withheld, positions 2127-2267]
G
[46 nt withheld, positions 2269-2314]
A
[95 nt withheld, positions 2316-2410]
TATGCGGTGTGAAATACCGCACAGATGCGTAAGGAGAAAATACCGCATCAGGCGCCATTCGCCATTCAGG
CTGCGCAACTGTTGGGAAGGGCGATCGGTGCGGGCCTCTTCGCTATTACGCCAGCTGGCGAAAGGGGGAT
GTGCTGCAAGGCGATTAAGTTGGGTAACGCCAGGGTTTTCCCAGTCACGACGTTGTAAAACGACGGCCAG
TGAGCGCTTAACTTCGTATAAAGTCTCCTATACGAAGTTATCGTGAGGAAGAGTTCTTGCAGCCGCCTTA
AGATACATTGATGAGTTTGGACAAACCACAACTAGAATGCAGTGAAAAAAATGCTTTATTTGTGAAATTT
GTGATGCTATTGCTTTATTTGTAACCATTATAAGCTGCAATAAACAAGTTAACAACAACAATTGCATTCA
TTTTATGTTTCAGGTTCAGGGGGAGGTGTGGGAGGTTTTTTAAAGCAAGTAAAACCTCTACAAATGTGGT
ATGGCTGATTATGATCTAGAGTCGCGGCCGCTTTACTTGTACACTACACATTGATCCTAGCAGAAGCACA
GGCTGCAGGGTGACGGTCCATCCCGCTCTCCTGGGCACAAGACATGGGCAGCGTGCCATCATCCTGCTCC
TCCACCTCCGGCGGGAAGCCATGGCTAGATCCGGTGGATCCTACCTTTCTCTTCTTTTTTGGATCTACCT
TTCTCTTCTTTTTTGGATCTACCTTTCTCTTCTTTTTTGGATCAGCTCGAGATCTGAGTTCTTCACCGGC
ATCTGCATCCGGGGTCTTGAAGGCGTGCTGGTACTCCACGATGCCCAGCTCGGTGTTGCTGTGATCCTCC
TCCACGCGGCGGAAGGCGAACATGGGGCCCCCGTTCTGCAGGATGCTGGGGTGGATGGCGCTCTTGAAGT
GCATGTGGCTGTCCACCACGGAGCTGTAGTAGCCGCCGTCGCGCAGGCTGAAGGTGCGGGTGAAGCTGCC
ATCCAGATCGTTATCGCCCATGGGGTGCAGGTGCTCCACGGTGGCGTTGCTGCGGATGATCTTGTCGGTG
AAGATCACGCTGTCCTCGGGGAAGCCGGTGCCCATCACCTTGAAGTCGCCGATCACGCGGCCGGCCTCGT
AGCGGTAGCTGAAGCTCACGTGCAGCACGCCGCCGTCCTCGTACTTCTCGATGCGGGTGTTGGTGTAGCC
GCCGTTGTTGATGGCGTGCAGGAAGGGGTTCTCGTAGCCGCTGGGGTAGGTGCCGAAGTGGTAGAAGCCG
TAGCCCATCACGTGGCTCAGCAGGTAGGGGCTGAAGGTCAGGGCGCCTTTGGTGCTCTTCATCTTGTTGG
TCATGCGGCCCTGCTCGGGGGTGCCCTCTCCGCCGCCCACCAGCTCGAACTCCACGCCGTTCAGGGTGCC
GGTGATGCGGCACTCGATCTCCATGGCGGGCAGGCCGCTCTCGTCGCTCTCCATAGGTCCAGGATGGTGG
CGCGATCGGAATTCTTTGCCAAAATGATGAGACAGCACAATAACCAGCACGTTGCCCAGGAGCTGTAGGA
AAAAGAAGAAGGCATGAACATGGTTAGCAGAGGCTCTAGAGCCGCCGGTCACACGCCAGAAGCCGAACCC
CGCCCTGCCCCGTCCCCCCCGAAGGCAGCCGTCCCCCCGCGGACAGCCCCGAGGCTGGAGAGGGAGAAGG
GGACGGCGGCGCGGCGACGCACGAAGGCCCTCCCCGCCCATTTCCTTCCTGCCGGCGCCGCACCGCTTCG
CCCCGCGCCCGCTAGAGGGGGTGCGGCGGCGCCTCCCAGATTTCGGCTCCGCACAGATTTGGGACAAAGG
AAGTCCCTGCGCCCTCTCGCACGATTACCATAAAAGGCAATGGCTGCGGCTCGCCGCGCCTCGACAGCCG
CCGGCGCTCCGGGGGCCGCCGCGCCCCTCCCCCGAGCCCTCCCCGGCCCGAGGCGGCCCCGCCCCGCCCG
GCACCCCCACCTGCCGCCACCCCCCGCCCGGCACGGCGAGCCCCGCGCCACGCCCCGTACGGAGCCCCGC
ACCCGAAGCCGGGCCGTGCTCAGCAACTCGGGGAGGGGGGTGCAGGGGGGGTTGCAGCCCGACCGACGCG
CCCACACCCCCTGCTCACCCCCCCACGCACACACCCCGCACGCAGCCTTTGTTCCCCTCGCAGCCCCCCC
CGCACCGCGGGGCACCGCCCCCGGCCGCGCTCCCCTCGCGCACACTGCGGAGCGCACAAAGCCCCGCGCC
GCGCCCGCAGCGCTCACAGCCGCCGGGCAGCGCGGAGCCGCACGCGGCGCTCCCCACGCACACACACACG
CACGCACCCCCCGAGCCGCTCCCCCCGCACAAAGGGCCCTCCCGGAGCCCCTCAAGGCTTTCACGCAGCC
ACAGAAAAGAAACAAGCCGTCATTAAACCAAGCGCTAATTACAGCCCGGAGGAGAAGGGCCGTCCCGCCC
GCTCACCTGTGGGAGTAACGCGGTCAGTCAGAGCCGGGGCGGGCGGCGCGAGGCGGCGGCGGAGCGGGGC
ACGGGGCGAAGGCAGCGCGCAGCGACTCCCGCCCGCCGCGCGCTTCGCTTTTTATAGGGCCGCCGCCGCC
GCCGCCTCGCCATAAAAGGAAACTTTCGGAGCGCGCCGCTCTGATTGGCTGCCGCCGCACCTCTCCGCCT
CGCCCCGCCCCGCCCCTCGCCCCGCCCCGCCCCGCCCGCCGCCCCCCCCCCCCCCCCCCCCCCCCCCCCC
CCCCCCCCCCCCCCCCGCCCCGCCTGGCGCGCGCCCCCCCCCCCCGCCCCCATCGCTGCACAAAATAATT
AAAAAATAAATAAATACAAAATTGGGGGTGGGGAGGGGGGGGAGATGGGGAGAGTGAAGCAGAACGTGGG
GCTCACCTCGACCATGGTAATAGCGATGACTAATACGTAGATGTACTGCCAAGTAGGAAAGTCCCATAAG
GTCATGTACTGGGCATAATGCCAGGCGGGCCATTTACCGTCATTGACGTCAATAGGGGGCGTACTTGGCA
TATGATACACTTGATGTACTGCCAAGTGGGCAGTTTACCGTAAATACTCCACCCATTGACGTCAATGGAA
AGTCCCTATTGGCGTTACTATGGGAACATACGTCATTATTGACGTCAATGGGCGGGGGTCGTTGGGCGGT
CAGCCAGGCGGGCCATTTACCGTAAGTTATGTAACGCGGAAACTTAATTAACTAGTCGATGCCTGCTTGC
CGAATATCATGATAACTTCGTATAATGTATGCTATACGAAGTTATGGATCCGGATGATCCTGACGACGGA
GACCGCCGTCGTCGACAAGCCGGCCATGGTGGCGAATTCCTCACGACACCTGAAATGGAAGAAAAAAACT
TTGAACCACTGTCTGAGGCTTGAGAATGAACCAAGATCCAAACTCAAAAAGGGCAAATTCCAAGGAGAAT
TACATCAAGTGCCAAGCTGGCCTAACTTCAGTCTCCACCCACTCAGTGTGGGGAAACTCCATCGCATAAA
ACCCCTCCCCCCAACCTAAAGACGACGTACTCCAAAAGCTCGAGAACTAATCGAGGTGCCTGGACGGCGC
CCGGTACTCCGTGGAGTCACATGAAGCGACGGCTGAGGACGGAAAGGCCCTTTTCCTTTGTGTGGGTGAC
TCACCCGCCCGCTCTCCCGAGCGCCGCGTCCTCCATTTTGAGCTCCCTGCAGCAGGGCCGGGAAGCGGCC
ATCTTTCCGCTCACGCAACTGGTGCCGACCGGGCCAGCCTTGCCGCCCAGGGCGGGGCGATACACGGCGG
CGCGAGGCCAGGCACCAGAGCAGGCCGGCCAGCTTGAGACTACCCCCGTCCGATTCTCGGTGGCCGCGCT
CGCAGGCCCCGCCTCGCCGAACATGTGCGCTGGGACGCACGGGCCCCGTCGCCGCCCGCGGCCCCAAAAA
CCGAAATACCAGTGTGCAGATCTTGGCCCGCATTTACAAGACTATCTTGCCAGAAAAAAAGCGTCGCAGC
AGGTCATCAAAAATTTTAAATGGCTAGAGACTTATCGAAAGCAGCGAGACAGGCGCGAAGGTGCCACCAG
ATTCGCACGCGGCGGCCCCAGCGCCCAGGCCAGGCCTCAACTCAAGCACGAGGCGAAGGGGCTCCTTAAG
CGCAAGGCCTCGAACTCTCCCACCCACTTCCAACCCGAAGCTCGGGATCAAGAATCACGTACTGCAGCCA
GGTGGAAGTAATTCAAGGCACGCAAGGGCCATAACCCGTAAAGAGGCCAGGCCCGCGGGAACCACACACG
GCACTTACCTGTGTTCTGGCGGCAAACCCGTTGCGAAAAAGAACGTTCACGGCGACTACTGCACTTATAT
ACGGTTCTCCCCCACCCTCGGGAAAAAGGCGGAGCCAGTACACGACATCACTTTCCCAGTTTACCCCGCG
CCACCTTCTCTAGGCACCGGTTCAATTGCCGACCCCTCCCCCCAACTTCTCGGGGACTGTGGGCGATGTG
CGCTCTGCCCACTGACGGGCACCGGAGCCAATTCCCACTCCTTTCAAGACCTAGAAGGTCCATTAGCTGC
AAAGATTCCTCTCTGTTTAAAACTTTATCCATCTTTGCAAAGCTTTTTGCAAAAGCCTAGGCCTCCAAAA
AAGCCTCCTCACTACTTCTGGAATAGCTCAGAGGCCGAGGCGGCCTCGGCCTCTGCATAAATAAAAAAAA
TTAGTCAGCCATGGGGCGGAGAATGGGCGGAACTGGGCGGAGTTAGGGGCGGGATGGGCGGAGTTAGGGG
CGGGACTATGGTTGCTGACTAATTGAGATGCATGCTTTGCATACTTCTGCCTGCTGGGGAGGGAATTAAG
CTTGGCGTAATCATGGTCATAGCTGTTTCCTGTGTGAAATTGTTATCCGCTCACAATTCCACACAACATA
CGAGCCGGAAGCATAAAGTGTAAAGCCTGGGGTGCCTAATGAGTGAGCTAACTCACATTAATTGCGTTGC
GCTCACTGCCCGCTTTCCAGTCGGGAAACCTGTCGTGCCAGCTGCATTAATGAATCGGCCAACGCGCGGG
GAGAGGCGGTTTGCGTATTGGGCGCTCTTCCGCTTCCTCGCTCACTGACTCGCTGCGCTCGGTCGTTCGG
CTGCGGCGAGCGGTATCAGCTCACTCAAAGGCGGTAATACGGTTATCCACAGAATCAGGGGATAACGCAG
GAAAGAACATGTGAGCAAAAGGCCAGCAAAAGGCCAGGAACCGTAAAAAGGCCGCGTTGCTGGCGTTTTT
CCATAGGCTCCGCCCCCCTGACGAGCATCACAAAAATCGACGCTCAAGTCAGAGGTGGCGAAACCCG
Features (pLannotate 1.2.2; 31 found; start..end, strand, type, name):
    690..1550    -  CDS            AmpR: β-lactamase; bla; confers resistance to ampicillin, carbenicillin, and related antibiotics
   1551..1655    -  promoter       AmpR promoter: bla
   1750..1785    +  CDS            rop (fragment): Rop protein, which maintains plasmids at low copy number; rop
   1887..1936    +  misc_feature   bom (fragment): basis of mobility region from pBR322
   1937..2392    -  rep_origin     f1 ori (sequence partly withheld): f1 bacteriophage origin of replication; arrow indicates direction of (+) strand synthesis
   2411..2462    +  misc_feature   bom (fragment): basis of mobility region from pBR322
   2468..2623    -  CDS            lacZα (fragment): LacZα fragment of β-galactosidase; lacZ fragment
   2629..2661    -  protein_bind   lox2272: Cre-mediated recombination occurs in the 8-bp core sequence (GGATACTT). lox2272 sites are compatible with each other, but incompatible with loxP or loxN sites (Lee and Saito, 1988). Cre recombinase
   2662..2683    -  CDS            PuroR (fragment): puromycin N-acetyltransferase; pac from Streptomyces; confers resistance to puromycin
   2689..2810    -  polyA_signal   SV40 poly(A) signal: SV40 polyadenylation signal
   2833..2916    -  CDS            large T antigen (fragment): large T antigen from SV40 (simian virus 40)
   2944..3067    -  CDS            d2EYFP (fragment): EYFP destabilized by residues 422-461 of mouse ornithine decarboxylase, giving an in vivo half-life of ~2 hours mammalian codon-optimized
   3082..3102    -  CDS            SV40 NLS: nuclear localization signal of SV40 (simian virus 40) large T antigen
   3106..3126    -  CDS            SV40 NLS: nuclear localization signal of SV40 (simian virus 40) large T antigen
   3130..3150    -  CDS            SV40 NLS: nuclear localization signal of SV40 (simian virus 40) large T antigen
   3169..3864    -  CDS            TurboGFP: TurboGFP is a basic (constitutively fluorescent) green fluorescent protein published in 2006, derived from Pontellina plumata. It is reported to be a rapidly-maturing dimer with moderate acid sensitivity.
   3889..3945    -  CDS            HBB (fragment): HBB_LEPEU - Experimental evidence at protein level: Swiss-Prot protein existence level 1. Involved in oxygen transport from the lung to the various peripheral tissues. From Lepus europaeus (European hare).
   3943..4959    -  intron         chimeric intron: chimera between introns from chicken β-actin and rabbit β-globin
   4960..5137    -  promoter       chicken β-actin promoter (fragment): No description available
   5174..5291    -  promoter       chicken β-actin promoter (fragment): contains a 21-bp deletion relative to the standard chicken β-actin promoter
   5293..5596    -  enhancer       CMV enhancer: human cytomegalovirus immediate early enhancer
   5617..5641    +  CDS            NeoR/KanR (fragment): aminoglycoside phosphotransferase confers resistance to neomycin, kanamycin, and G418 (Geneticin®)
   5642..5675    -  protein_bind   loxP: Cre-mediated recombination occurs in the 8-bp core sequence (GCATACAT). Cre recombinase
   5741..6919    -  promoter       EF-1α promoter: strong constitutive promoter for human elongation factor EF-1α
   6926..6992    -  CDS            small t antigen (fragment): SV40 (simian virus 40) small t antigen
   7014..7224    -  promoter       SV40 promoter: SV40 early promoter
   7280..7296    -  protein_bind   lac operator: The lac repressor binds to the lac operator to inhibit transcription in E. coli. This inhibition can be relieved by adding lactose or isopropyl-β-D-thiogalactopyranoside (IPTG). lac repressor encoded by lacI
   7304..7334    -  promoter       lac promoter: promoter for the E. coli lac operon
   7349..7370    -  protein_bind   CAP binding site: CAP binding activates transcription in the presence of cAMP. E. coli catabolite activator protein
   7383..7475    -  CDS            lacI (fragment): lac repressor; lacI; The lac repressor binds to the lac operator to inhibit transcription in E. coli. This inhibition can be relieved by adding lactose or isopropyl-β-D-thiogalactopyranoside (IPTG).
   7658..519     -  rep_origin     ori (across the origin): high-copy-number ColE1/pMB1/pBR322/pUC origin of replication
