[The description below was written by a language model from this plasmid's Addgene catalogue record and pLannotate feature annotations shown in this document.]
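Description:
Bxb1-GT_CAG_3xTurboGFP-NLS is a mammalian expression and synthetic-biology donor plasmid built on a pBR322/pUC-type backbone. It is designed for Bxb1 integrase-mediated, single-copy insertion of a payload into a matching genomic landing pad, as part of the STRAIGHT-IN Dual platform for human induced pluripotent stem cells. In bacteria it is maintained by a high-copy ColE1/pUC origin with ampicillin resistance (AmpR under its own bla promoter). The backbone also carries an f1 origin and remnants of lac, bom and rop sequences. The "GT" in the name presumably refers to the central dinucleotide of the Bxb1 attachment site, but neither feature table annotates an attachment site.

The payload is a constitutive transcription unit driven by the CAG promoter (CMV enhancer, chicken β-actin promoter and chimeric β-actin/β-globin intron). It expresses three tandem TurboGFP coding sequences followed by three copies of the SV40 nuclear localisation signal, and ends in an SV40 poly(A) signal. A short match to the ornithine decarboxylase-derived region of d2EYFP lies after the NLS repeats and may indicate a destabilising tail, though the record does not comment on it. Upstream of the cassette sit an SV40 promoter and a full EF-1α promoter with no annotated downstream coding sequence. The record does not state their role. A loxP site lies just before the CAG unit and a lox2272 site just after it, which would allow Cre-mediated removal of auxiliary sequences flanking the payload after integration.

The two sequence records differ. The 9,116 nt long-read assembly shows all three TurboGFP copies and fits the stated backbone and insert sizes. The 7,727 nt short-read assembly shows only one copy, most likely because the repeats collapsed during assembly.
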