Addgene plasmid #229777: Bxb1-GT_CAG_3xTurboGFP-NLS
Purpose: Bxb1-GT donor plasmid for integrating a transcription unit for constitutive expression of nuclear-localised TurboGFP (3 copies)
Depositing lab: Richard Davis. Depositing organization: Leiden University Medical Center. Publication: STRAIGHT-IN Dual: a platform for dual, single-copy integrations of DNA payloads and gene circuits into human induced pluripotent stem cells. Blanch-Asensio A, Ploessl DS, Wang NB, Mummery CL, Galloway KE, Davis RP. bioRxiv [Preprint]. 2024 Oct 17:2024.10.17.616637. doi: 10.1101/2024.10.17.616637. PubMed 39464154.
Backbone
  Vector backbone: pBR322/pUC
  Backbone size w/o insert (bp): 4700
  Vector type: Mammalian Expression, Synthetic Biology
Growth in bacteria
  Bacterial resistance: Ampicillin, 100 μg/mL
  Growth temperature: 37°C
  Growth strain: NEB Stable
  Copy number: High Copy
Gene/Insert
  Gene/Insert name: 3x TurboGFP
  Species: Synthetic
  Insert size (bp): 4400
  Promoter: CAG
  Tag / fusion protein: NLS (C terminal on insert)
  Cloning method: Gibson Cloning
Terms and licenses: Academic/Nonprofit Terms; Industry Terms: Not Available to Industry
Depositor comments: Please visit https://doi.org/10.1101/2024.10.17.616637 for bioRxiv preprint.
How to cite: Bxb1-GT_CAG_3xTurboGFP-NLS was a gift from Richard Davis (Addgene plasmid # 229777 ; http://n2t.net/addgene:229777 ; RRID:Addgene_229777)
